Addgene plasmid #91912: pC022 - LbnCas13a from Lachnospiraceae bacterium NK4A179
Purpose: Expresses LbnCas13a for bacterial expression and contains backbone for spacer cloning
Depositing lab: Feng Zhang. Depositing organization: Broad Institute. Publication: RNA targeting with CRISPR-Cas13. Abudayyeh OO, Gootenberg JS, Essletzbichler P, Han S, Joung J, Belanto JJ, Verdine V, Cox DBT, Kellner MJ, Regev A, Lander ES, Voytas DF, Ting AY, Zhang F. Nature. 2017 Oct 4. doi: 10.1038/nature24049. PubMed 28976959.
Backbone
  Vector backbone: pACYC184
  Backbone size w/o insert (bp): 4197
  Total vector size (bp): 8636
  Vector type: Bacterial Expression
Growth in bacteria
  Bacterial resistance: Chloramphenicol, 25 μg/mL
  Growth temperature: 37°C
  Growth strain: NEB Stable
  Copy number: Low Copy
Gene/Insert
  Gene/Insert name: LbnCas13a and guide expression cassette
  Species: Lachnospiraceae bacterium NK4A179
  Insert size (bp): 4439
Terms and licenses: Academic/Nonprofit Terms; Industry Terms: Not Available to Industry
How to cite: pC022 - LbnCas13a from Lachnospiraceae bacterium NK4A179 was a gift from Feng Zhang (Addgene plasmid # 91912 ; http://n2t.net/addgene:91912 ; RRID:Addgene_91912)
