[The description below was written by a language model from this plasmid's Addgene catalogue record and pLannotate feature annotations shown in this document.]
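Description:
pC022 is a bacterial expression plasmid built on the pACYC184 backbone that carries the Cas13a effector from Lachnospiraceae bacterium NK4A179 (LbnCas13a) together with a guide RNA expression cassette designed to accept user-cloned spacers. The plasmid is about 8.6 kb, of which roughly 4.4 kb is insert. It replicates from the p15A origin, which keeps it at low to medium copy and makes it compatible with a second plasmid carrying a ColE1-type origin. That compatibility is useful when a target or reporter plasmid must be maintained in the same cell. Selection is by chloramphenicol, through the cat gene and its native promoter. The feature table also detects a full-length tetracycline efflux (TcR) reading frame inherited from pACYC184, along with small backbone remnants such as an IS1 fragment, but the catalogue lists only chloramphenicol as the selection marker.

The cas13a coding sequence spans the numbering origin of the sequence record and lies directly downstream of an annotated lac promoter, which is positioned to drive its expression. Immediately after the end of the coding sequence sits the strong constitutive synthetic J23119 promoter, consistent with it transcribing the guide cassette. The direct repeat and spacer cloning site themselves are not annotated in the feature table, so their exact layout is not stated. Cas13a is a single-component, RNA-guided, RNA-targeting CRISPR effector that also processes its own pre-crRNA. Expressing the protein and a cloned spacer from one plasmid allows programmable RNA targeting or interference to be tested in E. coli, for example when characterising and comparing Cas13a orthologs.
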