Features (pLannotate 1.2.2; 13 found; start..end, strand, type, name):
   3348..3382    +  promoter       J23119 promoter: bacterial promoter (Registry of Standard Biological Parts BBa J23119)
   3530..4720    +  CDS            TcR: tetracycline efflux protein; tet; confers resistance to tetracycline
   4962..5087    -  CDS            YPB1_ECOLX (fragment): Protein predicted: Swiss-Prot protein existence level 4. From Escherichia coli.
   5223..5316    +  CDS            TcR (fragment): tetracycline efflux protein; tet; confers resistance to tetracycline
   5313..5370    -  CDS            TcR (fragment): tetracycline efflux protein; tet; confers resistance to tetracycline
   5357..5455    +  CDS            YPB2_ECOLX (fragment): Protein predicted: Swiss-Prot protein existence level 4. From Escherichia coli.
   5757..6413    -  CDS            cat: CAT_ECOLX - Experimental evidence at protein level: Swiss-Prot protein existence level 1. This enzyme is an effector of chloramphenicol resistance in bacteria. From Escherichia coli. This protein is used as a marker in many commonly used cloning vectors, such as pACYC184.
   6414..6516    -  promoter       cat promoter: promoter of the E. coli cat gene encoding chloramphenicol acetyltransferase
   6637..6780    +  mobile_element IS1 (fragment): prokaryotic transposable element IS1
   6899..6954    -  rep_origin     RSF ori (fragment): Plasmids containing the RSF 1030 origin of replication can be propagated in E. coli cells that contain additional plasmids with compatible origins.
   7042..7587    -  rep_origin     p15A ori: Plasmids containing the medium-copy-number p15A origin of replication can be propagated in E. coli cells that contain a second plasmid with the ColE1 origin.
   7625..7654    +  promoter       lac promoter: promoter for the E. coli lac operon
   7669..3344    +  CDS            cas13a (across the origin): CS13A_LACNK - Experimental evidence at protein level: Swiss-Prot protein existence level 1. CRISPR (clustered regularly interspaced short palindromic repeat), is an adaptive immune system that provides protection against mobile genetic elements (viruses, transposable elements and conjugative plasmids). CRISPR clusters contain sequences complementary to antecedent mobile elements and target invading nucleic acids. Unlike many single-component effectors, this CRISPR-Cas system targets RNA (PubMed:28475872). CRISPR clusters are transcribed from pre-CRISPR RNA (crRNA) and processed into crRNA by t
>Addgene plasmid #91912 | pC022 - LbnCas13a from Lachnospiraceae bacterium NK4A179 | addgene full sequence | sequence record 181268 | Addgene NGS Result
ACGTGTGGGAGGACCACGCAGCCCGGAGAGTGGACAATAGGGAGTTCATCAAGCTGCCACTGGAGAACAA
GCTGGCCAATGGCAAGACCGACAAGGATGCCGAGCGGATCAGAAAGAACACAGTGAAGGAGCTGTATAGA
AACCAGAATATCGGCTGCTACAGGCAGGCCGTGAAGGCCGTGGAGGAGGACAACAATGGCCGGTACTTTG
ACGATAAGATGCTGAACATGTTCTTTATCCACAGAATCGAGTATGGCGTGGAGAAGATCTACGCCAATCT
GAAGCAGGTGACCGAGTTCAAGGCCCGCACAGGCTACCTGAGCGAGAAGATCTGGAAGGATCTGATCAAC
TACATCTCTATCAAGTATATCGCCATGGGCAAGGCCGTGTATAACTATGCCATGGATGAGCTGAATGCCT
CCGACAAGAAGGAGATCGAGCTGGGCAAGATCTCCGAGGAGTATCTGTCTGGCATCTCTAGCTTCGACTA
CGAGCTGATCAAGGCCGAGGAGATGCTGCAGAGGGAGACAGCCGTGTACGTGGCCTTTGCCGCAAGGCAC
CTGTCCTCTCAGACAGTGGAGCTGGATTCCGAGAACTCTGACTTCCTGCTGCTGAAGCCTAAGGGCACCA
TGGACAAGAACGATAAGAATAAGCTGGCCTCCAACAATATCCTGAATTTTCTGAAGGATAAGGAGACACT
GCGGGACACAATCCTGCAGTATTTCGGCGGCCACTCTCTGTGGACAGATTTCCCATTTGACAAGTACCTG
GCCGGCGGCAAGGACGATGTGGATTTTCTGACCGACCTGAAGGATGTGATCTATAGCATGCGGAACGACT
CCTTCCACTACGCCACAGAGAACCACAACAATGGCAAGTGGAATAAGGAGCTGATCTCCGCCATGTTTGA
GCACGAGACAGAGAGAATGACAGTGGTCATGAAGGACAAGTTCTATTCTAACAATCTGCCCATGTTTTAC
AAGAACGACGATCTGAAGAAGCTGCTGATCGACCTGTATAAGGACAATGTGGAGAGAGCCTCTCAGGTGC
CCAGCTTCAACAAGGTGTTTGTGCGCAAGAATTTCCCTGCCCTGGTGCGGGACAAGGATAACCTGGGCAT
CGAGCTGGATCTGAAGGCCGACGCCGATAAGGGCGAGAATGAGCTGAAGTTCTACAACGCCCTGTACTAC
ATGTTCAAGGAGATCTACTACAACGCCTTCCTGAACGACAAGAATGTGAGGGAGCGGTTCATCACCAAGG
CCACAAAGGTGGCCGACAACTATGATAGGAATAAGGAGCGCAACCTGAAGGATAGGATCAAGAGCGCCGG
CTCCGACGAGAAGAAGAAGCTGCGCGAGCAGCTGCAGAATTACATCGCCGAGAACGATTTCGGCCAGAGG
ATCAAGAATATCGTGCAGGTGAACCCTGACTATACCCTGGCCCAGATCTGCCAGCTGATCATGACAGAGT
ACAACCAGCAGAACAATGGCTGTATGCAGAAGAAGAGCGCCGCCCGGAAGGATATCAATAAGGACTCCTA
CCAGCACTATAAGATGCTGCTGCTGGTGAACCTGAGAAAGGCCTTCCTGGAGTTTATCAAGGAGAATTAT
GCCTTTGTGCTGAAGCCCTACAAGCACGACCTGTGCGATAAGGCCGACTTCGTGCCTGATTTTGCCAAGT
ACGTGAAGCCCTACGCCGGCCTGATCAGCAGGGTGGCAGGCAGCTCCGAGCTGCAGAAGTGGTATATCGT
GTCCCGCTTTCTGTCTCCTGCCCAGGCCAACCACATGCTGGGCTTCCTGCACTCCTACAAGCAGTACGTG
TGGGACATCTACAGGCGCGCCTCTGAGACAGGCACCGAGATCAATCACAGCATCGCCGAGGATAAGATCG
CCGGCGTGGACATCACCGACGTGGATGCCGTGATCGATCTGAGCGTGAAGCTGTGCGGCACAATCTCTAG
CGAGATCTCCGACTACTTCAAGGACGATGAGGTGTACGCCGAGTATATCTCCTCTTACCTGGATTTTGAG
TATGACGGCGGCAACTACAAGGATAGCCTGAATAGGTTCTGTAACTCCGATGCCGTGAATGACCAGAAGG
TGGCCCTGTACTATGACGGCGAGCACCCTAAGCTGAACCGCAATATCATCCTGAGCAAGCTGTACGGCGA
GCGGAGATTTCTGGAGAAGATCACCGATCGGGTGAGCCGGAGCGACATCGTGGAGTACTATAAGCTGAAG
AAGGAGACAAGCCAGTACCAGACAAAGGGCATCTTCGATAGCGAGGACGAGCAGAAGAACATCAAGAAGT
TTCAGGAGATGAAGAATATCGTGGAGTTCAGAGATCTGATGGACTATAGCGAGATCGCCGATGAGCTGCA
GGGCCAGCTGATCAACTGGATCTACCTGCGGGAGCGGGACCTGATGAATTTCCAGCTGGGCTACCACTAT
GCCTGCCTGAACAATGATTCCAACAAGCAGGCCACCTATGTGACACTGGACTACCAGGGCAAGAAGAATC
GGAAGATCAACGGCGCCATCCTGTATCAGATCTGTGCCATGTATATCAATGGCCTGCCTCTGTACTATGT
GGACAAGGATAGCTCCGAGTGGACCGTGTCTGACGGCAAGGAGAGCACAGGCGCCAAGATCGGCGAGTTC
TACAGATATGCCAAGTCCTTTGAGAACACCTCTGATTGCTACGCCAGCGGCCTGGAGATCTTTGAGAATA
TCAGCGAGCACGACAACATCACAGAGCTGAGGAATTATATCGAGCACTTTCGCTACTACAGCAGCTTCGA
CCGGAGCTTCCTGGGCATCTACTCTGAGGTGTTCGATCGGTTCTTTACCTACGACCTGAAGTATAGAAAG
AACGTGCCAACAATCCTGTATAACATCCTGCTGCAGCACTTCGTGAACGTGAGGTTCGAGTTCGTGAGCG
GCAAGAAGATGATCGGCATCGATAAGAAGGACCGCAAGATCGCCAAGGAGAAGGAGTGTGCCCGGATCAC
CATCAGAGAGAAGAACGGCGTGTATAGCGAGCAGTTTACCTACAAGCTGAAGAATGGCACAGTGTATGTG
GATGCCAGGGACAAGAGATACCTGCAGTCCATCATCAGGCTGCTGTTCTATCCAGAGAAGGTGAACATGG
ATGAGATGATCGAGGTGAAGGAGAAGAAGAAGCCCTCCGACAACAATACCGGCAAGGGCTACTCTAAGAG
GGATCGCCAGCAGGACCGCAAGGAGTACGATAAGTATAAGGAGAAGAAGAAGAAGGAGGGCAATTTCCTG
AGCGGCATGGGCGGCAACATCAATTGGGACGAGATCAATGCCCAGCTGAAGAACTGATTGACAGCTAGCT
CAGTCCTAGGTATAATGCTAGCGTTGATGAGAAGAGCCCAAGATAGAGGGCAATAACGGAGACGGAGATT
CGTCTCGGTTGATGAGAAGAGCCCAAGATAGAGGGCAATAACAAGCTTTAATGCGGTAGTTTATCACAGT
TAAATTGCTAACGCAGTCAGGCACCGTGTATGAAATCTAACAATGCGCTCATCGTCATCCTCGGCACCGT
CACCCTGGATGCTGTAGGCATAGGCTTGGTTATGCCGGTACTGCCGGGCCTCTTGCGGGATATCGTCCAT
TCCGACAGCATCGCCAGTCACTATGGCGTGCTGCTAGCGCTATATGCGTTGATGCAATTTCTATGCGCAC
CCGTTCTCGGAGCACTGTCCGACCGCTTTGGCCGCCGCCCAGTCCTGCTCGCTTCGCTACTTGGAGCCAC
TATCGACTACGCGATCATGGCGACCACACCCGTCCTGTGGATCCTCTACGCCGGACGCATCGTGGCCGGC
ATCACCGGCGCCACAGGTGCGGTTGCTGGCGCCTATATCGCCGACATCACCGATGGGGAAGATCGGGCTC
GCCACTTCGGGCTCATGAGCGCTTGTTTCGGCGTGGGTATGGTGGCAGGCCCCGTGGCCGGGGGACTGTT
GGGCGCCATCTCCTTGCATGCACCATTCCTTGCGGCGGCGGTGCTCAACGGCCTCAACCTACTACTGGGC
TGCTTCCTAATGCAGGAGTCGCATAAGGGAGAGCGTCGACCGATGCCCTTGAGAGCCTTCAACCCAGTCA
GCTCCTTCCGGTGGGCGCGGGGCATGACTATCGTCGCCGCACTTATGACTGTCTTCTTTATCATGCAACT
CGTAGGACAGGTGCCGGCAGCGCTCTGGGTCATTTTCGGCGAGGACCGCTTTCGCTGGAGCGCGACGATG
ATCGGCCTGTCGCTTGCGGTATTCGGAATCTTGCACGCCCTCGCTCAAGCCTTCGTCACTGGTCCCGCCA
CCAAACGTTTCGGCGAGAAGCAGGCCATTATCGCCGGCATGGCGGCCGACGCGCTGGGCTACGTCTTGCT
GGCGTTCGCGACGCGAGGCTGGATGGCCTTCCCCATTATGATTCTTCTCGCTTCCGGCGGCATCGGGATG
CCCGCGTTGCAGGCCATGCTGTCCAGGCAGGTAGATGACGACCATCAGGGACAGCTTCAAGGATCGCTCG
CGGCTCTTACCAGCCTAACTTCGATCATTGGACCGCTGATCGTCACGGCGATTTATGCCGCCTCGGCGAG
CACATGGAACGGGTTGGCATGGATTGTAGGCGCCGCCCTATACCTTGTCTGCCTCCCCGCGTTGCGTCGC
GGTGCATGGAGCCGGGCCACCTCGACCTGAATGGAAGCCGGCGGCACCTCGCTAACGGATTCACCACTCC
AAGAATTGGAGCCAATCAATTCTTGCGGAGAACTGTGAATGCGCAAACCAACCCTTGGCAGAACATATCC
ATCGCGTCCGCCATCTCCAGCAGCCGCACGCGGCGCATCTCGGGCAGCGTTGGGTCCTGGCCACGGGTGC
GCATGATCGTGCTCCTGTCGTTGAGGACCCGGCTAGGCTGGCGGGGTTGCCTTACTGGTTAGCAGAATGA
ATCACCGATACGCGAGCGAACGTGAAGCGACTGCTGCTGCAAAACGTCTGCGACCTGAGCAACAACATGA
ATGGTCTTCGGTTTCCGTGTTTCGTAAAGTCTGGAAACGCGGAAGTCCCCTACGTGCTGCTGAAGTTGCC
CGCAACAGAGAGTGGAACCAACCGGTGATACCACGATACTATGACTGAGAGTCAACGCCATGAGCGGCCT
CATTTCTTATTCTGAGTTACAACAGTCCGCACCGCTGCCGGTAGCTCCTTCCGGTGGGCGCGGGGCATGA
CTATCGTCGCCGCACTTATGACTGTCTTCTTTATCATGCAACTCGTAGGACAGGTGCCGGCAGCGCCCAA
CAGTCCCCCGGCCACGGGGCCTGCCACCATACCCACGCCGAAACAAGCGCCCTGCACCATTATGTTCCGG
ATCTGCATCGCAGGATGCTGCTGGCTACCCTGTGGAACACCTACATCTGTATTAACGAAGCGCTAACCGT
TTTTATCAGGCTCTGGGAGGCAGAATAAATGATCATATCGTCAATTATTACCTCCACGGGGAGAGCCTGA
GCAAACTGGCCTCAGGCATTTGAGAAGCACACGGTCACACTGCTTCCGGTAGTCAATAAACCGGTAAACC
AGCAATAGACATAAGCGGCTATTTAACGACCCTGCCCTGAACCGACGACCGGGTCGAATTTGCTTTCGAA
TTTCTGCCATTCATCCGCTTATTATCACTTATTCAGGCGTAGCAACCAGGCGTTTAAGGGCACCAATAAC
TGCCTTAAAAAAATTACGCCCCGCCCTGCCACTCATCGCAGTACTGTTGTAATTCATTAAGCATTCTGCC
GACATGGAAGCCATCACAAACGGCATGATGAACCTGAATCGCCAGCGGCATCAGCACCTTGTCGCCTTGC
GTATAATATTTGCCCATGGTGAAAACGGGGGCGAAGAAGTTGTCCATATTGGCCACGTTTAAATCAAAAC
TGGTGAAACTCACCCAGGGATTGGCTGACACGAAAAACATATTCTCAATAAACCCTTTAGGGAAATAGGC
CAGGTTTTCACCGTAACACGCCACATCTTGCGAATATATGTGTAGAAACTGCCGGAAATCGTCGTGGTAT
TCACTCCAGAGCGATGAAAACGTTTCAGTTTGCTCATGGAAAACGGTGTAACAAGGGTGAACACTATCCC
ATATCACCAGCTCACCGTCTTTCATTGCCATACGGAATTCCGGATGAGCATTCATCAGGCGGGCAAGAAT
GTGAATAAAGGCCGGATAAAACTTGTGCTTATTTTTCTTTACGGTCTTTAAAAAGGCCGTAATATCCAGC
TGAACGGTCTGGTTATAGGTACATTGAGCAACTGACTGAAATGCCTCAAAATGTTCTTTACGATGCCATT
GGGATATATCAACGGTGGTATATCCAGTGATTTTTTTCTCCATTTTAGCTTCCTTAGCTCCTGAAAATCT
CGATAACTCAAAAAATACGCCCGGTAGTGATCTTATTTCATTATGGTGAAAGTTGGAACCTCTTACGTGC
CGATCAACGTGTCATTTTCGCCAAAAGTTGGCCCAGGGCTTCCCGGTATCAACAGGGACACCAGGATTTA
TTTATTCTGCGAAGTGATCTTCCGTCACAGGTATTTATTCGGCGCAAAGTGCGTCGGGTGATGCTGCCAA
CTTACTGATTTAGTGTATGATGGTGTTTTTGAGGTGCTCCAGTGGCTTCTGTTTCTATCAGCTGTCCCTC
CTGTTCAGCTACTGACGGGGTGGTGCGTAACGGCAAAAGCACCGCCGGACATCAGCGCTAGCGGAGTGTA
TACTGGCTTACTATGTTGGCACTGATGAGGGTGTCAGTGAAGTGCTTCATGTGGCAGGAGAAAAAAGGCT
GCACCGGTGCGTCAGCAGAATATGTGATACAGGATATATTCCGCTTCCTCGCTCACTGACTCGCTACGCT
CGGTCGTTCGACTGCGGCGAGCGGAAATGGCTTACGAACGGGGCGGAGATTTCCTGGAAGATGCCAGGAA
GATACTTAACAGGGAAGTGAGAGGGCCGCGGCAAAGCCGTTTTTCCATAGGCTCCGCCCCCCTGACAAGC
ATCACGAAATCTGACGCTCAAATCAGTGGTGGCGAAACCCGACAGGACTATAAAGATACCAGGCGTTTCC
CCCTGGCGGCTCCCTCGTGCGCTCTCCTGTTCCTGCCTTTCGGTTTACCGGTGTCATTCCGCTGTTATGG
CCGCGTTTGTCTCATTCCACGCCTGACACTCAGTTCCGGGTAGGCAGTTCGCTCCAAGCTGGACTGTATG
CACGAACCCCCCGTTCAGTCCGACCGCTGCGCCTTATCCGGTAACTATCGTCTTGAGTCCAACCCGGAAA
GACATGCAAAAGCACCACTGGCAGCAGCCACTGGTAATTGATTTAGAGGAGTTAGTCTTGAAGTCATGCG
CCGGTTAAGGCTAAACTGAAAGGACAAGTTTTGGTGACTGCGCTCCTCCAAGCCAGTTACCTCGGTTCAA
AGAGTTGGTAGCTCAGAGAACCTTCGAAAAACCGCCCTGCAAGGCGGTTTTTTCGTTTTCAGAGCAAGAG
ATTACGCGCAGACCAAAACGATCTCAAGAAGATCATCTTATTAATCAGATAAAATATTTCTAGATTTACA
CTTTATGCTTCCGGCTCGTATGTTAGGAGGTCTTATCCATGAAGATCAGCAAGGTGCGGGAGGAGAACAG
AGGCGCCAAGCTGACCGTGAATGCCAAGACAGCCGTGGTGTCTGAGAACCGGAGCCAGGAGGGCATCCTG
TATAATGACCCAAGCAGGTACGGCAAGTCCCGCAAGAACGACGAGGATAGGGACCGCTATATCGAGAGCA
GACTGAAGAGCTCCGGCAAGCTGTACCGGATCTTTAACGAGGATAAGAATAAGCGCGAGACAGACGAGCT
GCAGTGGTTCCTGTCCGAGATCGTGAAGAAGATCAACCGGAGAAATGGCCTGGTGCTGTCCGACATGCTG
TCTGTGGACGATAGAGCCTTCGAGAAGGCCTTTGAGAAGTACGCCGAGCTGTCTTATACCAACAGGCGCA
ATAAGGTGTCCGGCTCTCCCGCCTTCGAGACATGCGGAGTGGATGCAGCAACAGCAGAGCGGCTGAAGGG
AATCATCTCCGAGACAAACTTCATCAACAGAATCAAGAACAACATCGACAACAAGGTGTCTGAGGACATC
ATCGATCGGATCATCGCCAAGTACCTGAAGAAGAGCCTGTGCCGGGAGAGAGTGAAGAGAGGCCTGAAGA
AGCTGCTGATGAATGCCTTTGATCTGCCATACTCTGATCCCGACATCGATGTGCAGAGGGACTTCATCGA
TTATGTGCTGGAGGACTTTTACCACGTGCGGGCCAAGAGCCAGGTGAGCAGATCCATCAAGAACATGAAT
ATGCCCGTGCAGCCTGAGGGCGACGGCAAGTTCGCCATCACCGTGAGCAAGGGCGGCACAGAGTCTGGCA
ACAAGCGCAGCGCCGAGAAGGAGGCCTTCAAGAAGTTTCTGAGCGATTACGCCTCCCTGGACGAGAGGGT
GCGCGACGATATGCTGCGGAGAATGAGGCGCCTGGTGGTGCTGTACTTTTATGGCTCCGACGATTCTAAG
CTGAGCGATGTGAACGAGAAGTTCG
